>Addgene plasmid #105174 | pLN351 (FuGW-S(YBX1)p-mKate2 ) | addgene full sequence | sequence record 201295 | Addgene NGS Result
GGAAAACCCACCTCCTCCTCCTCTTGTGCTTCTAGCCAGGCACAATCAGCATTGGTAGCTGCTGTATTGC
TACTTGTGATTGCTCCATGTTTTTCTAGGTCTCGAGGTCGACGGTATCGATGCGGGGAGGCGGCCCAAAG
GGAGATCCGACTCGTCTGAGGGCGAAGGCGAAGACGCGGAAGAGGCCGCAGAGCCGGCAGCAGGCCGCGG
GAAGGAAGGTCCGCTGGATTGAGGGCCGAAGGGACGTAGCAGAAGGACGTCCCGCGCAGAATCCAGGTGG
CAACACAGGCGAGCAGCCAAGGAAAGGACGATGATTTCCCCGACAACACCACGGAATTGTCAGTGCCCAA
CAGCCGAGCCCCTGTCCAGCAGCGGGCAAGGCAGGCGGCGATGAGTTCCGCCGTGGCAATAGGGAGGGGG
AAAGCGAAAGTCCCGGAAAGGAGCTGACAGGTGGTGGCAATGCCCCAACCAGTGGGGGTTGCGTCAGCAA
ACACAGTGCACACCACGCCACGTTGCCTGACAACGGGCCACAACTCCTCATAAAGAGACAGCAACCAGGA
TTTATACAAGGAGGAGAAAATGAAAGCCATACGGGAAGCAATAGCATGATACAAAGGCATTAAAGCAGCG
TATCCACATAGCGTAAAAGGAGCAACATAGTTAAGAATACCAGTCAATCTTTCACAAATTTTGTAATCCA
GAGGTTGATTATCGATAAGCTTGATATCGCGGCCGCCCTGCACCTGCAGGCTGATTGGCCAAAGCCTGAT
TGGCCAAATCCTGATTGGCCAAGACCTGATTGGCCAAACTCTGATTGGCCAAGTCTCTGATTGGCCAAGG
AGCTGATTGGCCAATCCCTGATGGCCAACGAATTCCTGCCCTACTGACACTGCCTGCCGCTGATTGGCCA
AAGCCTGATTGGCCAAATCCTGATTGGCCAAGACCTGATTGGCCAAACTCTGATTGGCCAAGTCCTGATT
GGCCAAGAGCTGATTGGCCAATCCCTGATTGGCCAACGAATATCCGCGGCGCGCCAGACGCTAGCGGGGG
GCTATAAAAGGGGGTGGGGGCGTTCGTCCTCACTCTAGATCTGCGATCTAAGTAAGCTTGGCATTCCGGT
ACTGTTGGTAAACCAGCTCGCCACCATGGTGTCTAAGGGCGAAGAGCTGATTAAGGAGAACATGCACATG
AAGCTGTACATGGAGGGCACCGTGAACAACCACCACTTCAAGTGCACATCCGAGGGCGAAGGCAAGCCCT
ACGAGGGCACCCAGACCATGAGAATCAAGGTGGTCGAGGGCGGCCCTCTCCCCTTCGCCTTCGACATCCT
GGCTACCAGCTTCATGTACGGCAGCAAAACCTTCATCAACCACACCCAGGGCATCCCCGACTTCTTTAAG
CAGTCCTTCCCTGAGGGCTTCACATGGGAGAGAGTCACCACATACGAAGACGGGGGCGTGCTGACCGCTA
CCCAGGACACCAGCCTCCAGGACGGCTGCCTCATCTACAACGTCAAGATCAGAGGGGTGAACTTCCCATC
CAACGGCCCTGTGATGCAGAAGAAAACACTCGGCTGGGAGGCCTCCACCGAGATGCTGTACCCCGCTGAC
GGCGGCCTGGAAGGCAGAAGCGACATGGCCCTGAAGCTCGTGGGCGGGGGCCACCTGATCTGCAACTTGA
AGACCACATACAGATCCAAGAAACCCGCTAAGAACCTCAAGATGCCCGGCGTCTACTATGTGGACAGAAG
ACTGGAAAGAATCAAGGAGGCCGACAAAGAGACCTACGTCGAGCAGCACGAGGTGGCTGTGGCCAGATAC
TGCGACCTCCCTAGCAAACTGGGGCACAAACTTAATTGATAAACCGGTTGCAGTCCCGGGTAAGCGGGAC
TCTGGGGTTCGAAATGACCGACCAAGCATTAACCAAACTGGATCTCTGCTGTCCCTGTAATAAACCCGAA
AATTTTGAATTTTTGTAATTTGTTTTTGTAATTCTTTAGTTTGTATGTCTGTTGCTATTATGTCTACTAT
TCTTTCCCCTGCACTGTACCCCCCAATCCCCCCTTTTCTTTTAAAATTGTGGATGAATACTGCCATTTGT
CTGCAGAATTGGCGCACGCAGTGCCGATCCGTTCACTAATCGAATGGATCTGTCTCTGTCTCTCTCTCCA
CCTTCTTCTTCTATTCCTTCGGGCCTGTCGGGTCCCCTCGGGGTTGGGAGGTGGGTCTGAAACGATAATG
GTGAATATCCCTGCCTAACTCTATTCACTATAGAAAGTACAGCAAAAACTATTCTTAAACCTACCAAGCC
TCCTACTATCATTATGAATAATTTTATATACCACAGCCAATTTGTTATGTTAAACCAATTCCACAAACTT
GCCCATTTATCTAATTCCAATAATTCTTGTTCATTCTTTTCTTGCTGGTTTTGCGATTCTTCAATTAAGG
AGTGTATTAAGCTTGTGTAATTGTTAATTTCTCTGTCCCACTCCATCCAGGTCGTGTGATTCCAAATCTG
TTCCAGAGATTTATTACTCCAACTAGCATTCCAAGGCACAGCAGTGGTGCAAATGAGTTTTCCAGAGCAA
CCCCAAATCCCCAGGAGCTGTTGATCCTTTAGGTATCTTTCCACAGCCAGGATTCTTGCCTGGAGCTGCT
TGATGCCCCAGACTGTGAGTTGCAACAGATGCTGTTGCGCCTCAATAGCCCTCAGCAAATTGTTCTGCTG
CTGCACTATACCAGACAATAATTGTCTGGCCTGTACCGTCAGCGTCATTGACGCTGCGCCCATAGTGCTT
CCTGCTGCTCCCAAGAACCCAAGGAACAAAGCTCCTATTCCCACTGCTCTTTTTTCTCTCTGCACCACTC
TTCTCTTTGCCTTGGTGGGTGCTACTCCTAATGGTTCAATTTTTACTACTTTATATTTATATAATTCACT
TCTCCAATTGTCCCTCATATCTCCTCCTCCAGGTCTGAAGATCAGCGGCCGCTTGCTGTGCGGTGGTCTT
ACTTTTGTTTTGCTCTTCCTCTATCTTGTCTAAAGCTTCCTTGGTGTCTTTTATCTCTATCCTTTGATGC
ACACAATAGAGGGTTGCTACTGTATTATATAATGATCTAAGTTCTTCTGATCCTGTCTGAAGGGATGGTT
GTAGCTGTCCCAGTATTTGTCTACAGCCTTCTGATGTTTCTAACAGGCCAGGATTAACTGCGAATCGTTC
TAGCTCCCTGCTTGCCCATACTATATGTTTTAATTTATATTTTTTCTTTCCCCCTGGCCTTAACCGAATT
TTTTCCCATCGCGATCTAATTCTCCCCCGCTTAATACTGACGCTCTCGCACCCATCTCTCTCCTTCTAGC
CTCCGCTAGTCAAAATTTTTGGCGTACTCACCAGTCGCCGCCCCTCGCCTCTTGCCGTGCGCGCTTCAGC
AAGCCGAGTCCTGCGTCGAGAGAGCTCCTCTGGTTTCCCTTTCGCTTTCAAGTCCCTGTTCGGGCGCCAC
TGCTAGAGATTTTCCACACTGACTAAAAGGGTCTGAGGGATCTCTAGTTACCAGAGTCACACAACAGACG
GGCACACACTACTTGAAGCACTCAAGGCAAGCTTTATTGAGGCTTAAGCAGTGGGTTCCCTAGTTAGCCA
GAGAGCTCCCAGGCTCAGATCTGGTCTAACCAGAGAGACCCAGTACAGGCAAAACGCGCTGCTTATATAG
ACCTCCCACCGTACACGCCTACCGCCCATTTGCGTCAATGGGGCGGAGTTGTTACGACATTTTGGAAAGT
CCCGTTGATTTTGGTGCCAAAACAAACTCCCATTGACGTCAATGGGGTGGAGACTTGGAAATCCCCGTGA
GTCAAACCGCTATCCACGCCCATTGATGTACTGCCAAAACCGCATCACCATGGTAATAGCGATGACTAAT
ACGTAGATGTACTGCCAAGTAGGAAAGTCCCATAAGGTCATGTACTGGGCATAATGCCAGGCGGGCCATT
TACCGTCATTGACGTCAATAGGGGGCGTACTTGGCATATGATACACTTGATGTACTGCCAAGTGGGCAGT
TTACCGTAAATACTCCACCCATTGACGTCAATGGAAAGTCCCTATTGGCGTTACTATGGGAACATACGTC
ATTATTGACGTCAATGGGCGGGGGTCGTTGGGCGGTCAGCCAGGCGGGCCATTTACCGTAAGTTATGTAA
CGCGGAACTCCATATATGGGCTATGAACTAATGACCCCGTAATTGATTACTATTAATAACTAGTCAATAA
TCAATGTCAACGCGTATATCTGGCCCGTACATCGCGAAGCAGCGCAAAACGCCTAACCCTAAGCAGATTC
TTCATGCAATTGTCGGTCAAGCCTTGCCTTGTTGTAGCTTAAATTTTGCTCGCGCACTACTCAGCGACCT
CCAACACACAAGCAGGGAGCAGATACTGGCTTAACTATGCGGCATCAGAGCAGATTGTACTGAGAGTGCA
CCATAGGGGATCGGGAGATCTCCCGATCCGTCGACGTCAGGTGGCACTTTTCGGGGAAATGTGCGCGGAA
CCCCTATTTGTTTATTTTTCTAAATACATTCAAATATGTATCCGCTCATGAGACAATAACCCTGATAAAT
GCTTCAATAATATTGAAAAAGGAAGAGTATGAGTATTCAACATTTCCGTGTCGCCCTTATTCCCTTTTTT
GCGGCATTTTGCCTTCCTGTTTTTGCTCACCCAGAAACGCTGGTGAAAGTAAAAGATGCTGAAGATCAGT
TGGGTGCACGAGTGGGTTACATCGAACTGGATCTCAACAGCGGTAAGATCCTTGAGAGTTTTCGCCCCGA
AGAACGTTTTCCAATGATGAGCACTTTTAAAGTTCTGCTATGTGGCGCGGTATTATCCCGTATTGACGCC
GGGCAAGAGCAACTCGGTCGCCGCATACACTATTCTCAGAATGACTTGGTTGAGTACTCACCAGTCACAG
AAAAGCATCTTACGGATGGCATGACAGTAAGAGAATTATGCAGTGCTGCCATAACCATGAGTGATAACAC
TGCGGCCAACTTACTTCTGACAACGATCGGAGGACCGAAGGAGCTAACCGCTTTTTTGCACAACATGGGG
GATCATGTAACTCGCCTTGATCGTTGGGAACCGGAGCTGAATGAAGCCATACCAAACGACGAGCGTGACA
CCACGATGCCTGTAGCAATGGCAACAACGTTGCGCAAACTATTAACTGGCGAACTACTTACTCTAGCTTC
CCGGCAACAATTAATAGACTGGATGGAGGCGGATAAAGTTGCAGGACCACTTCTGCGCTCGGCCCTTCCG
GCTGGCTGGTTTATTGCTGATAAATCTGGAGCCGGTGAGCGTGGGTCTCGCGGTATCATTGCAGCACTGG
GGCCAGATGGTAAGCCCTCCCGTATCGTAGTTATCTACACGACGGGGAGTCAGGCAACTATGGATGAACG
AAATAGACAGATCGCTGAGATAGGTGCCTCACTGATTAAGCATTGGTAACTGTCAGACCAAGTTTACTCA
TATATACTTTAGATTGATTTAAAACTTCATTTTTAATTTAAAAGGATCTAGGTGAAGATCCTTTTTGATA
ATCTCATGACCAAAATCCCTTAACGTGAGTTTTCGTTCCACTGAGCGTCAGACCCCGTAGAAAAGATCAA
AGGATCTTCTTGAGATCCTTTTTTTCTGCGCGTAATCTGCTGCTTGCAAACAAAAAAACCACCGCTACCA
GCGGTGGTTTGTTTGCCGGATCAAGAGCTACCAACTCTTTTTCCGAAGGTAACTGGCTTCAGCAGAGCGC
AGATACCAAATACTGTTCTTCTAGTGTAGCCGTAGTTAGGCCACCACTTCAAGAACTCTGTAGCACCGCC
TACATACCTCGCTCTGCTAATCCTGTTACCAGTGGCTGCTGCCAGTGGCGATAAGTCGTGTCTTACCGGG
TTGGACTCAAGACGATAGTTACCGGATAAGGCGCAGCGGTCGGGCTGAACGGGGGGTTCGTGCACACAGC
CCAGCTTGGAGCGAACGACCTACACCGAACTGAGATACCTACAGCGTGAGCTATGAGAAAGCGCCACGCT
TCCCGAAGGGAGAAAGGCGGACAGGTATCCGGTAAGCGGCAGGGTCGGAACAGGAGAGCGCACGAGGGAG
CTTCCAGGGGGAAACGCCTGGTATCTTTATAGTCCTGTCGGGTTTCGCCACCTCTGACTTGAGCGTCGAT
TTTTGTGATGCTCGTCAGGGGGGCGGAGCCTATGGAAAAACGCCAGCAACGCGGCCTTTTTACGGTTCCT
GGCCTTTTGCTGGCCTTTTGCTCACATGTTCTTTCCTGCGTTATCCCCTGATTCTGTGGATAACCGTATT
ACCGCCTTTGAGTGAGCTGATACCGCTCGCCGCAGCCGAACGACCGAGCGCAGCGAGTCAGTGAGCGAGG
AAGCGGAAGAGCGCCCAATACGCAAACCGCCTCTCCCCGCGCGTTGGCCGATTCATTAATGCAGCTGGCA
CGACAGGTTTCCCGACTGGAAAGCGGGCAGTGAGCGCAACGCAATTAATGTGAGTTAGCTCACTCATTAG
GCACCCCAGGCTTTACACTTTATGCTTCCGGCTCGTATGTTGTGTGGAATTGTGAGCGGATAACAATTTC
ACACAGGAAACAGCTATGACCATGATTACGCCAAGCTCTAGCTAGAGGTCGACGGTATACAGACATGATA
AGATACATTGATGAGTTTGGACAAACCACAACTAGAATGCAGTGAAAAAAATGCTTTATTTGTGAAATTT
GTGATGCTATTGCTTTATTTGTAACCATTATAAGCTGCAATAAACAAGTTGGGGTGGGCGAAGAACTCCA
GCATGAGATCCCCGCGCTGGAGGATCATCCAGCCGGCGTCCCGGAAAACGATTCCGAAGCCCAACCTTTC
ATAGAAGGCGGCGGTGGAATCGAAATCTCGTAGCACGTGTCAGTCCTGCTCCTCGGCCACGAAGTGCACG
CAGTTGCCGGCCGGGTCGCGCAGGGCGAACTCCCGCCCCCACGGCTGCTCGCCGATCTCGGTCATGGCCG
GCCCGGAGGCGTCCCGGAAGTTCGTGGACACGACCTCCGACCACTCGGCGTACAGCTCGTCCAGGCCGCG
CACCCACACCCAGGCCAGGGTGTTGTCCGGCACCACCTGGTCCTGGACCGCGCTGATGAACAGGGTCACG
TCGTCCCGGACCACACCGGCGAAGTCGTCCTCCACGAAGTCCCGGGAGAACCCGAGCCGGTCGGTCCAGA
ACTCGACCGCTCCGGCGACGTCGCGCGCGGTGAGCACCGGAACGGCACTGGTCAACTTGGCCATGGTTTA
GTTCCTCACCTTGTCGTATTATACTATGCCGATATACTATGCCGATGATTAATTGTCAACACGTGCTGAT
CAGATCCGAAAATGGATATACAAGCTCCCGGGAGCTTTTTGCAAAAGCCTAGGCCTCCAAAAAAGCCTCC
TCACTACTTCTGGAATAGCTCAGAGGCAGAGGCGGCCTCGGCCTCTGCATAAATAAAAAAAATTAGTCAG
CCATGGGGCGGAGAATGGGCGGAACTGGGCGGAGTTAGGGGCGGGATGGGCGGAGTTAGGGGCGGGACTA
TGGTTGCTGACTAATTGAGATGCATGCTTTGCATACTTCTGCCTGCTGGGGAGCCTGGGGACTTTCCACA
CCTGGTTGCTGACTAATTGAGATGCATGCTTTGCATACTTCTGCCTGCTGGGGAGCCTGGGGACTTTCCA
CACCCTAACTGACACACATTCCACAGAATTAATTCGCGTTAAATTTTTGTTAAATCAGCTCATTTTTTAA
CCAATAGGCCGAAATCGGCAAAATCCCTTATAAATCAAAAGAATAGACCGAGATAGGGT
[37 nt withheld, positions 7900-7936]
AAAGAACGTGGACTCCAACGTCAAAGG
[49 nt withheld, positions 7964-8012]
T
[91 nt withheld, positions 8014-8104]
G
[124 nt withheld, positions 8106-8229]
GGGGATACCCCCTAGAGCCCCAGCTGGTTCTTTCCGCCTCAGAAGCCATAGAGCCCACCGCATCCCCAGC
ATGCCTGCTATTGTCTTCCCAATCCTCCCCCTTGCTGTCCTGCCCCACCCCACCCCCCAGAATAGAATGA
CACCTACTCAGACAATGCGATGCAATTTCCTCATTTTATTAGGAAAGGACAGTGGGAGTGGCACCTTCCA
GGGTCAAGGAAGGCACGGGGGAGGGGCAAACAACAGATGGCTGGCAACTAGAAGGCACAGTCGAGGCTGA
TCAGCGGGTTTAAACGGGCCCTGCTAGAGATTTTCCACACTGACTAAAAGGGTCTGAGGGATCTCTAGTT
ACCAGAGTCACACAACAGACGGGCACACACTACTTGAAGCACTCAAGGCAAGCTTTATTGAGGCTTAAGC
AGTGGGTTCCCTAGTTAGCCAGAGAGCTCCCAGGCTCAGATCTGGTCTAACCAGAGAGACCCAGTACAGT
CCGGATGCAGCTCTCGGGCCATGTGATGAAATGCTAGGCGGCTGTCAAACCTCCACTCTAATACTTCTCT
CTCCGGGTCATCCATCCCATGCAGGCTCACAGGGTGTAACAAGCGGGTGTTCTCTCCTTCATTGGCTTCT
TCTACCTTCTCTTGCTCAACTGGTACTAGCTTGTAGCACCATCCAAAGGTCAGTGGATATCTGATCCCTG
GCCCTGGTGTGTAGTTCTGCCAATCAGGGAAGTAGCCTTGTGTGTGGTAGATCCACAGATCAAGGATATC
TTGTCTTCGTTGGGAGTGAATTAGCCCTTCCAGTCCCCCCTTTTCTTTTAAAAAGTGGCTAAGATCTACA
GCTGCCTTGTAAGTCATTGGTCTTAAAGGTACCTGAGGTGTGACT
Features (pLannotate 1.2.2; 29 found; start..end, strand, type, name):
    122..710     -  misc_feature   WPRE: woodchuck hepatitis virus posttranscriptional regulatory element
    710..729     -  misc_feature   MCS (fragment): pBluescript multiple cloning site
   1146..1859    +  CDS            TagRFP: monomeric derivative of red fluorescent protein from Entacmaea quadricolor (Merzlyak et al., 2007) mammalian codon-optimized
   1959..2076    -  misc_feature   cPPT/CTS: central polypurine tract and central termination sequence of HIV-1
   2126..2226    -  CDS            Rev (fragment): human immunodeficiency virus 1 (HIV-1) Rev protein; rev; enhances nuclear export of unspliced and incompletely spliced viral mRNAs
   2603..2836    -  misc_feature   RRE: The Rev response element (RRE) of HIV-1 allows for Rev-dependent mRNA export from the nucleus to the cytoplasm.
   2982..3345    -  CDS            HIV-1 gag (fragment): gag protein from human immunodeficiency virus 1; gag
   3329..3454    -  misc_feature   HIV-1 Ψ: packaging signal of human immunodeficiency virus type 1
   3501..3681    -  LTR            5' LTR (truncated): truncated 5' long terminal repeat (LTR) from HIV-1
   3699..3898    -  promoter       CMV promoter: human cytomegalovirus (CMV) immediate early promoter
   3899..4278    -  enhancer       CMV enhancer: human cytomegalovirus immediate early enhancer
   4433..4485    +  misc_feature   bom (fragment): basis of mobility region from pBR322
   4544..4648    +  promoter       AmpR promoter: bla
   4649..5509    +  CDS            AmpR: β-lactamase; bla; confers resistance to ampicillin, carbenicillin, and related antibiotics
   5680..6268    +  rep_origin     ori: high-copy-number ColE1/pMB1/pBR322/pUC origin of replication
   6451..6543    +  CDS            lacI (fragment): lac repressor; lacI; The lac repressor binds to the lac operator to inhibit transcription in E. coli. This inhibition can be relieved by adding lactose or isopropyl-β-D-thiogalactopyranoside (IPTG).
   6556..6577    +  protein_bind   CAP binding site: CAP binding activates transcription in the presence of cAMP. E. coli catabolite activator protein
   6592..6622    +  promoter       lac promoter: promoter for the E. coli lac operon
   6630..6646    +  protein_bind   lac operator: The lac repressor binds to the lac operator to inhibit transcription in E. coli. This inhibition can be relieved by adding lactose or isopropyl-β-D-thiogalactopyranoside (IPTG). lac repressor encoded by lacI
   6719..6840    -  polyA_signal   SV40 poly(A) signal: SV40 polyadenylation signal
   6835..6960    -  CDS            ble (fragment): BLE_KLEPN - Experimental evidence at protein level: Swiss-Prot protein existence level 1. Binding protein with a strong affinity to the bleomycin family of antibiotics. Binds to CL990; an antimitotic-antibiotic compound. From Klebsiella pneumoniae.
   6970..7344    -  CDS            BleoR: antibiotic-binding protein; Sh ble from Streptoalloteichus hindustanus; confers resistance to bleomycin, phleomycin, and Zeocin™
   7363..7410    -  promoter       EM7 promoter: synthetic bacterial promoter&nbsp
   7458..7787    -  promoter       SV40 promoter: SV40 enhancer and early promoter
   7801..8229    -  rep_origin     f1 ori (sequence partly withheld): f1 bacteriophage origin of replication; arrow indicates direction of (+) strand synthesis
   8250..8271    -  promoter       SV40 promoter (fragment): SV40 enhancer and early promoter
   8275..8499    -  polyA_signal   bGH poly(A) signal: bovine growth hormone polyadenylation signal
   8531..8711    -  LTR            5' LTR (truncated): truncated 5' long terminal repeat (LTR) from HIV-1
   8718..185     -  CDS            nef (fragment) (across the origin): NEF_HV1H2 - Experimental evidence at protein level: Swiss-Prot protein existence level 1. Extracellular Nef protein targets CD4(+) T-lymphocytes for apoptosis by interacting with CXCR4 surface receptors. From Human immunodeficiency virus type 1 group M subtype B (isolate HXB2) (HIV-1).
