[The description below was written by a language model from this plasmid's Addgene catalogue record and pLannotate feature annotations shown in this document.]
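Description:
pLN351 (FuGW-S(YBX1)p-mKate2) is a third-generation-style HIV-1 lentiviral transfer plasmid built on the FUGW backbone, in which a synthetic promoter designated S(YBX1)p drives the far-red fluorescent protein mKate2. It is propagated in E. coli through a high-copy ColE1/pUC origin with ampicillin selection (AmpR), and also carries an f1 origin. Outside the viral genome, the backbone contains an SV40 promoter/EM7 promoter–BleoR cassette with an SV40 poly(A) signal, which could confer Zeocin resistance in mammalian or bacterial cells.

The viral genome is expressed from a CMV enhancer/promoter fused to a truncated 5' LTR, which makes genomic RNA production in packaging cells Tat-independent. This is followed by the Ψ packaging signal with a gag fragment, the RRE for Rev-dependent nuclear export, and the cPPT/CTS, which aids nuclear import. After the reporter cassette come WPRE, which enhances transcript stability and expression, a second LTR element (annotated as truncated, adjacent to a nef fragment) and a bGH poly(A) signal.

The automated annotation labels the reporter ORF as TagRFP, which is consistent with mKate2 being a related derivative of the same Entacmaea quadricolor protein family. This ORF is annotated on the opposite strand from the viral elements, an orientation the record does not explain. The synthetic promoter itself is not annotated, and its composition is not stated beyond the name; it presumably lies in an unannotated gap next to the ORF.

The construct serves as a fluorescent reporter of this synthetic promoter's activity in transduced or transfected mammalian cells. It was deposited in connection with work on synthetic gene circuits for cancer immunotherapy.
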