Addgene plasmid #105174: pLN351 (FuGW-S(YBX1)p-mKate2 )
Purpose: synthetic promoter YBX1 drives mKate2 expression
Depositing lab: Timothy Lu. Depositing organization: Massachusetts Institute of Technology. Publication: Synthetic RNA-Based Immunomodulatory Gene Circuits for Cancer Immunotherapy. Nissim L, Wu MR, Pery E, Binder-Nissim A, Suzuki HI, Stupp D, Wehrspaun C, Tabach Y, Sharp PA, Lu TK. Cell. 2017 Nov 16;171(5):1138-1150.e15. doi: 10.1016/j.cell.2017.09.049. Epub 2017 Oct 19. PubMed 29056342.
Backbone
  Vector backbone: FUGW
  Vector type: Mammalian Expression, Lentiviral, Synthetic Biology
Growth in bacteria
  Bacterial resistance: Ampicillin, 100 μg/mL
  Growth temperature: 37°C
  Growth strain: NEB Stable
  Copy number: Unknown
Gene/Insert
  Gene/Insert name: S(YBX1)p-mKate2
  Species: Synthetic
Terms and licenses: Academic/Nonprofit Terms; Industry Terms: Not Available to Industry
How to cite: pLN351 (FuGW-S(YBX1)p-mKate2 ) was a gift from Timothy Lu (Addgene plasmid # 105174 ; http://n2t.net/addgene:105174 ; RRID:Addgene_105174)
